>Addgene plasmid #197265 | pINSPECT_5'-xrRNA_NLuc_3'-HCV-UTR | addgene full sequence | sequence record 389723 | Addgene NGS Result
CTAAATTGTAAGCGTTAATATTTTGTTAAAATTCGCGTTAAATTTTTGTTAAATCAGCTCATTTTTTAAC
CAATAGGCCGAAATCGGCAAAATCCCTTATAAATCAAAAGAATAGACCGAGATAGGGT
[37 nt withheld, positions 129-165]
AAAGAACGTGGACTCCAACGTCAAAGG
[49 nt withheld, positions 193-241]
T
[91 nt withheld, positions 243-333]
G
[124 nt withheld, positions 335-458]
CCCATTCGCCATTCAGGCTGCGCAACTGTTGGGAAGGGCGATCGGTGCGGGCCTCTTCGCTATTACGCCA
GCTGGCGAAAGGGGGATGTGCTGCAAGGCGATTAAGTTGGGTAACGCCAGGGTTTTCCCAGTCACGACGT
TGTAAAACGACGGCCAGTGAGCGCGCGTAATACGACTCACTATAGGGCGAATTGGAGGTCTCTGTAAGTA
TCCTTTTTACAGCACAACTTAATGAGACAGATAGAAACTGGTCTTGTAGAAACAGAGTAGACACTTGCTT
TTGACACAACTGTGTTTACTTGCAATCCCCCAAAACAGACAGATAGTCAGGCCAGCCGGTTAGGCTGCCA
CCGAAGGTTGGTAGACGGTGCTGCCTGCGACCAACCCCAGGAGGACTGGGTTACCAAAGCTGATTCTCCA
CGGTTGGAAAGCCTCCCAGAACCGTCTCGGAAGAGGAGTCCCTGCCAACAATGGAGATGAAGCCCGTGTC
AGATCGCGAAAGCGCCACTTCGCCGAGGAGTGCAATCTGTGAGGCCCCAGGAGGACTGGGTAAACAGTCG
ACCCGGGCGGCCGCATTTTATCGAATTGCAACCTCTTCGAGGGACATAACTTCGTATAATGTATGCTATA
CGAAGTTATGGGTCGATGCTGAGATCTGGACTAGAGGGTCGATGGTGATGCTTGGATCAAAATAGGAAGA
ATCCCAATGATAACTTCGTATAAAGTATCCTATACGAAGTTATACTAGAATTGCGTACCGCCACCATGTC
GCCAAGGCCACCTCCCCTGTGAGCTAGACTGGACAGCCAATGACGGGTAAGAGAGTGACATTTCTCACTA
ACCTAAGACAGGAGGGCCGTCAAAGCTACTGCCTAATCCAATGACGGGTAATAGTGACAAGAAATGTATC
ACTCCAACCTAAGACAGGCGCAGCCTCCGAGGGATGTGTCTTTTGTTTTTTATAATTAAAAAGGGTGACA
CGTGAGGCCACCTCCCCTGTGAGCTAGACTGGACAGCCAATGACGGGTAAGAGAGTGACATTTCTCACTA
ACCTAAGACAGGAGGGCCGTCAAAGCTACTGCCTAATCCAATGACGGGTAATAGTGACAAGAAATGTATC
ACTCCAACCTAAGACAGGCGCAGCCTCCGAGGGATGTGTCTTTTGTTTTTTATAATTAAAAAGGGTGAAG
CCGACACACAAAAAACCAACACACAGATCTCTAGAGCTCTGGATCTTTTATTGCCCGGGCTACCACATTT
GTAGAGGTTTTACTTGCTTTAAAAAACCTCCCACACCTCCCCCTGAACCTGAAACATAAAATGAATGCAA
TTGTTGTTGTTAACTTGTTTATTGCAGCTTATAATGGTTACAAATATAGCAATAGCATCACAAATTTCAC
AAATATAGCATTTTTTTCACTGCATTCTAGTTGTGGTTTGTCCAAACTCATCAATGTATCTTATCATGTC
TGTATACTTTAAATGATTTGCCCTCCCATATGTCCTTCCGAGTGAGAGACACAAAAAATTCCAACACACT
ATTGCAATGAAAATACATTTCCTTTATTAGCCAGAAGTCAGATGCCAGCACAACAACCAGCACGTTGCCC
AGGAGCTGTAGGAAAAAGAAGAAGGCATGAACATAGTTAGCAGAGTTACGTAGCGATCGCTAGTATAACT
TCGTATAGCATACATTATACGAAGTTATGGGTCGATGGTGACAATAGCGAAAAAGAAAGAACAATCAAGG
GTCCCCAAACTCACCTAGGTCCTTTGATATAACTTCGTATAGGATACTTTATACGAAGTTATGGCATCTC
CTTCGGAAGTTCCTATTCTATTTGAAGTATAGGAACTTCCAGGTCCAGGATTTTCCTCGACGTCCCCTGC
CTGCTTGAGCAGTGAAAAGTTAGTTGCCCCGGATCCGTTGGCTTCGCCCATCTCTCTAGCGAAGGTTCTG
GCGAGGTCACAGATGGTGGGGATGCTGCCAGGGGTTGTCACATGGGTCTGCACCATGCCGCTTGTCAGTT
GCAGCAGGGCATCTCTGCATCCGGCTGGGCTCTGATCGTAGTCCAGGATGAACACATGCATGGGCCGCAG
TCTTTTTGCCAGCACGTCGAGAGCCCAGGCGAACACGTTATACAGGTCGCCGTTAGGGGCCAGCAGTTCA
GGGGCTCTGAACAGTGTGAACAGGGTGTCGCCGATGTGAGGTCTGGGTCCAGCGTTAGACTGAGGCTCAG
CGCCTTGTGGAGGAACTGCTGTGCCAGAGAGCTGTCCCCAGTCCTCTCTCCAGGAACCGCCGCCTTGAAG
ATAGCGCACGGTGTTAGCCAGCAGGCCGTACACTCTTCTGATGGCGGCCAGCATAGCCAGATCCAGTCTC
TCGCCAGGCCTCTGTCTCTTAGCCAGTCTGTCGATGTGTCTGTCCTCTGGCAGGGCTCCAAGCACGATGT
TTGTGCCGGGCAGTGTAGGAGGAATCAGAGCCACGAAAGCCAGCACGGCCTGAGGTGTCATGCTGCCCAT
CAGATACCGAGCGGCAGGGTAACACAGCAGGGCGAAGATGGGGTGTCTGTCGAAGATCAGGGTCAGAGCA
GGTGGTGGAGCGTGAGAAGATCCAGCCTCGCCGCCAATATGTGGAGCCAGCACAGCGTCTGTCACGGCGT
AAGGCATGCCCATTGTGATCTGGGCAGATGTCATGACCACAGCAGCGTCGCCTGCGCTAATTTCGCCCTG
GTCCAGTCTGTGCTGTGTGGTGTAGATGTTGGCGATTGTCTCAGAGGCTCCCAGGACCTGCCAGTAGGTC
ATAGGCTCGGGCACGTACACGATGTCATCTCTGCTGCCCAGAGCCACCAGCAGCTGTGTTGTTGTGGTCT
TGCCCATGCCATGAGGGCCGTCGATATACACTCTCAGCAGTGTGGGCATCTTCTGTTCCAGCCGCACTTC
TGTAGCCTCTTGCTGCCTTCTTGGCCTGAGGGCTGTTCTTCTGTTGCTGTGGCCTCTGCTTCTAGCGGCT
TGATCGAAGGCGCTGGCGTGCTGGTGACAAGGATAAGAAGCAGGACCGGGGTTCTCTTCCACGTCGCCAG
CCTGTTTCAGCAGGCTGAAGTTTGTAGCGCCGGATCCGGCGCCAGGCTTTCTGGTCATGCACCAGGTTCT
AGGGCCCTCAGGCACTTCCACGTCGGCGGTCACGGTGAAGCCCAGTCTCTCGTAGAAGGGCAGGTTTCTG
GGGGCGCTTGTTTCCAGGAAGGCGGGCACGCCAGCCCTTTCAGCAGCTTCCACCCCAGGCAGCACCACAG
CAGATCCCAGTCCCTTGCCCTGGTGGTCAGGTGACACGCCCACGGTGGCCAGAAACCAGGCAGGCTCTTT
TGGTCTGTGGGGGGCCAGCAGGCCTTCCATCTGCTGCTGGGCAGCCAGTCTAGAGCCGCTCAGCTCGGCC
ATTCTAGGTCCGATCTCGGCGAACACAGCGCCGGCTTCCACAGACTCAGGGGTTGTCCACACAGCCACAG
CGGCGCCATCATCGGCCACCCACACTTTGCCGATGTCCAGGCCCACTCTGGTCAGAAACAGTTCCTGCAG
CTCGGTCACTCTCTCGATGTGCCGGTCGGGGTCCACGGTGTGTCTTGTGGCAGGGTAATCGGCGAAGGCA
GCGGCCAGTGTCCGCACAGCTCTTGGCACATCGTCCCTGGTGGCCAGCCGCACTGTGGGCTTGTACTCGG
TCATGGTGGCGCGCCTTTTAGGGGTAGTTTTCACGACACCTGAAATGGAAGAAAAAAACTTTGAACCACT
GTCTGAGGCTTGAGAATGAACCAAGATCCAAACTCAAAAAGGGCAAATTCCAAGGAGAATTACATCAAGT
GCCAAGCTGGCCTAACTTCAGTCTCCACCCACTCAGTGTGGGGAAACTCCATCGCATAAAACCCCTCCCC
CCAACCTAAAGACGACGTACTCCAAAAGCTCGAGAACTAATCGAGGTGCCTGGACGGCGCCCGGTACTCC
GTGGAGTCACATGAAGCGACGGCTGAGGACGGAAAGGCCCTTTTCCTTTGTGTGGGTGACTCACCCGCCC
GCTCTCCCGAGCGCCGCGTCCTCCATTTTGAGCTCCCTGCAGCAGGGCCGGGAAGCGGCCATCTTTCCGC
TCACGCAACTGGTGCCGACCGGGCCAGCCTTGCCGCCCAGGGCGGGGCGATACACGGCGGCGCGAGGCCA
GGCACCAGAGCAGGCCGGCCAGCTTGAGACTACCCCCGTCCGATTCTCGGTGGCCGCGCTCGCAGGCCCC
GCCTCGCCGAACATGTGCGCTGGGACGCACGGGCCCCGTCGCCGCCCGCGGCCCCAAAAACCGAAATACC
AGTGTGCAGATCTTGGCCCGCATTTACAAGACTATCTTGCCAGAAAAAAAGCGTCGCAGCAGGTCATCAA
AAATTTTAAATGGCTAGAGACTTATCGAAAGCAGCGAGACAGGCGCGAAGGTGCCACCAGATTCGCACGC
GGCGGCCCCAGCGCCCAGGCCAGGCCTCAACTCAAGCACGAGGCGAAGGGGCTCCTTAAGCGCAAGGCCT
CGAACTCTCCCACCCACTTCCAACCCGAAGCTCGGGATCAAGAATCACGTACTGCAGCCAGGGGCGTGGA
AGTAATTCAAGGCACGCAAGGGCCATAACCCGTAAAGAGGCCAGGCCCGCGGGAACCACACACGGCACTT
ACCTGTGTTCTGGCGGCAAACCCGTTGCGAAAAAGAACGTTCACGGCGACTACTGCACTTATATACGGTT
CTCCCCCACCCTCGGGAAAAAGGCGGAGCCAGTACACGACATCACTTTCCCAGTTTACCCCGCGCCACCT
TCTCTAGGCACCGGTTCAATTGCCGACCCCTCCCCCCAACTTCTCGGGGACTGTGGGCGATGTGCGCTCT
GCCCACTGACGGGCACCGGAGCCAATTCGAAGTTCCTATTCTATTTGAAGTATAGGAACTTCAAATACAA
GGGCTTACTGTGCGGACTGGGACGCCCCCCCCTCTCCCTCCCCCCCCCCTAACGTTACTGGCCGAAGCCG
CTTGGAATAAGGCCGGTGTGCGTTTGTCTATATGTTATTTTCCACCATATTGCCGTCTTTTGGCAATGTG
AGGGCCCGGAAACCTGGCCCTGTCTTCTTGACGAGCATTCCTAGGGGTCTTTCCCCTCTCGCCAAAGGAA
TGCAAGGTCTGTTGAATGTCGTGAAGGAAGCAGTTCCTCTGGAAGCTTCTTGAAGACAAACAACGTCTGT
AGCGACCCTTTGCAGGCAGCGGAACCCCCCACCTGGCGACAGGTGCCTCTGCGGCCAAAAGCCACGTGTA
TAAGATACACCTGCAAAGGCGGCACAACCCCAGTGCCACGTTGTGAGTTGGATAGTTGTGGAAAGAGTCA
AATGGCTCTCCTCAAGCGTATTCAACAAGGGGCTGAAGGATGCCCAGAAGGTACCCCATTGTATGGGATC
TGATCTGGGGCCTCGGTGCACATGCTTTACATGTGTTTAGTCGAGGTTAAAAAACGTCTAGGCCCCCCGA
ACCACGGGGACGTGGTTTTCCTTTGAAAAACACGATGATAATATGGCCACCACCATGGTCTTTACACTGG
AAGATTTCGTCGGCGACTGGCGGCAGACAGCTGGCTACAATCTGGACCAGGTGCTGGAACAAGGCGGCGT
GTCCTCTCTGTTTCAAAACCTGGGAGTGTCTGTGACCCCTATCCAGAGAATCGTGCTGAGCGGCGAGAAC
GGCCTGAAGATCGACATCCATGTGATCATCCCTTACGAGGGCCTGTCCGGCGATCAGATGGGCCAGATCG
AGAAGATTTTCAAGGTGGTGTACCCCGTGGACGACCACCACTTCAAAGTGATCCTGCACTACGGCACCCT
GGTCATCGATGGCGTGACCCCTAACATGATCGACTACTTCGGCAGACCCTACGAGGGAATCGCCGTGTTC
GACGGCAAGAAAATCACCGTGACCGGCACACTGTGGAACGGCAACAAGATCATCGACGAGCGGCTGATCA
ACCCCGATGGCAGCCTGCTGTTCAGAGTGACCATCAACGGCGTGACAGGATGGCGGCTGTGCGAAAGAAT
CCTGGCCTAATGTACAAACGGGGAGCTAAACACTCCAGGCCAATAGGCCATCCTGTTTTTTTCCCTTTTT
TTTTTTCTTTTTTTTTTTTTTTTTTTTTTTTTTTTTTTTTTCTCCTTTTTTTTTCCTCTTTTTTTCCTTT
TCTTTCCTTTGGTGGCTCCATCTTAGCCCTAGTCACGGCTAGCTGTGAAAGGTCCGTGAGCCGCTTGACT
GCAGAGAGTGCTGATACTGGCCTCTCTGCAGATCAAGTGATATCACTATCGATACCGCGGGGATCCTCTA
GAGTAGACCACCTCCCCTGCGAGCTAAGCTGGACAGCCAATGACGACTAAGAGAGTGACATTTTTCACTA
AGCTAAGACAGGAGGGCCGTCAGAGCTACTGCCTAATCCAAAGACGGCTAAAAGTGATAAAAATGTATCA
CTCCAAGTTAAGACAGGCGCAGCTTCCGAGGGATTTGCCTGGCCGGATTGACTGACGTCTTAACCACTGC
ATATCGATACCGCGGGGATCCTCTAGAGTAGACCACCTCCCCTGCGAGCTAAGCTGGACAGCCAATGACG
ACTAAGAGAGTGACATTTTTCACTAAGCTAAGACAGGAGGGCCGTCAGAGCTACTGCCTAATCCAAAGAC
GGCTAAAAGTGATAAAAATGTATCACTCCAAGTTAAGACAGGCGCAGCTTCCGAGGGATTTGCGTTTAAA
CGCGGCCGCTCTATACTCGACGATTGACTATCTGACAAATCATAGAGAACATAGAGAACCTCCTCGAGTC
GCCTGCTTTTCTGCCTGGTACTAACTTCTCTCCCCTCTCCTCTTTTCTTTTTCTGCAGGGAGACCGTACC
CAGCTTTTGTTCCCTTTAGTGAGGGTTAATTGCGCGCTTGGCGTAATCATGGTCATAGCTGTTTCCTGTG
TGAAATTGTTATCCGCTCACAATTCCACACAACATACGAGCCGGGAGCATAAAGTGTAAAGCCTGGGGTG
CCTAATGAGTGAGCTAACTCACATTAATTGCGTTGCGCTCACTGCCCGCTTTCCAGTCGGGAAACCTGTC
GTGCCAGCTGCATTAATGAATCGGCCAACGCGCGGGGAGAGGCGGTTTGCGTATTGGGCGCTCTTCCGCT
TCCTCGCTCACTGACTCGCTGCGCTCGGTCGTTCGGCTGCGGCGAGCGGTATCAGCTCACTCAAAGGCGG
TAATACGGTTATCCACAGAATCAGGGGATAACGCAGGAAAGAACATGTGAGCAAAAGGCCAGCAAAAGGC
CAGGAACCGTAAAAAGGCCGCGTTGCTGGCGTTTTTCCATAGGCTCCGCCCCCCTGACGAGCATCACAAA
AATCGACGCTCAAGTCAGAGGTGGCGAAACCCGACAGGACTATAAAGATACCAGGCGTTTCCCCCTGGAA
GCTCCCTCGTGCGCTCTCCTGTTCCGACCCTGCCGCTTACCGGATACCTGTCCGCCTTTCTCCCTTCGGG
AAGCGTGGCGCTTTCTCATAGCTCACGCTGTAGGTATCTCAGTTCGGTGTAGGTCGTTCGCTCCAAGCTG
GGCTGTGTGCACGAACCCCCCGTTCAGCCCGACCGCTGCGCCTTATCCGGTAACTATCGTCTTGAGTCCA
ACCCGGTAAGACACGACTTATCGCCACTGGCAGCAGCCACTGGTAACAGGATTAGCAGAGCGAGGTATGT
AGGAGGTGCTACAGAGTTCTTGAAGTGGTGGCCTAACTACGGCTACACTAGAAGAACAGTATTTGGTATC
TGCGCTCTGCTGAAGCCAGTTACCTTCGGAAAAAGAGTTGGTAGCTCTTGATCCGGCAAACAAACCACCG
CTGGTAGCGGTGGTTTTTTTGTTTGCAAGCAGCAGATTACGCGCAGAAAAAAAGGATCTCAAGAAGATCC
TTTGATCTTTTCTACGGGGTCTGACGCTCAGTGGAACGAAAACTCACGTTAAGGGATTTTGGTCATGAGA
TTATCAAAAAGGATCTTCACCTAGATCCTTTTAAATTAAAAATGAAGTTTTAAATCAATCTAAAGTATAT
ATGAGTAAACTTGGTCTGACAGTTACCAATGCTTAATCAGTGAGGCACCTATCTCAGCGATCTGTCTATT
TCGTTCATCCATAGTTGCCTGACTCCCCGTCGTGTAGATAACTACGATACGGGAGGGCTTACCATCTGGC
CCCAGTGCTGCAATGATACCGCGAGATCCACGCTCACCGGCTCCAGATTTATCAGCAATAAACCAGCCAG
CCGGAAGGGCCGAGCGCAGAAGTGGTCCTGCAACTTTATCCGCCTCCATCCAGTCTATTAATTGTTGCCG
GGAAGCTAGAGTAAGTAGTTCGCCAGTTAATAGTTTGCGCAACGTTGTTGCCATTGCTACAGGCATCGTG
GTGTCACGCTCGTCGTTTGGTATGGCTTCATTCAGCTCCGGTTCCCAACGATCAAGGCGAGTTACATGAT
CCCCCATGTTGTGCAAAAAAGCGGTTAGCTCCTTCGGTCCTCCGATCGTTGTCAGAAGTAAGTTGGCCGC
AGTGTTATCACTCATGGTTATGGCAGCACTGCATAATTCTCTTACTGTCATGCCATCCGTAAGATGCTTT
TCTGTGACTGGTGAGTACTCAACCAAGTCATTCTGAGAATAGTGTATGCGGCGACCGAGTTGCTCTTGCC
CGGCGTCAATACGGGATAATACCGCGCCACATAGCAGAACTTTAAAAGTGCTCATCATTGGAAAACGTTC
TTCGGGGCGAAAACTCTCAAGGATCTTACCGCTGTTGAGATCCAGTTCGATGTAACCCACTCGTGCACCC
AACTGATCTTCAGCATCTTTTACTTTCACCAGCGTTTCTGGGTGAGCAAAAACAGGAAGGCAAAATGCCG
CAAAAAAGGGAATAAGGGCGACACGGAAATGTTGAATACTCATACTCTTCCTTTTTCAATATTATTGAAG
CATTTATCAGGGTTATTGTCTCATGAGCGGATACATATTTGAATGTATTTAGAAAAATAAACAAATAGGG
GTTCCGCGCACATTTCCCCGAAAAGTGCCAC
Features (pLannotate 1.2.2; 32 found; start..end, strand, type, name):
     30..458     -  rep_origin     f1 ori (sequence partly withheld): f1 bacteriophage origin of replication; arrow indicates direction of (+) strand synthesis
    463..618     -  CDS            lacZα (fragment): LacZα fragment of β-galactosidase; lacZ fragment
    626..644     +  promoter       T7 promoter: promoter for bacteriophage T7 RNA polymerase
    780..858     +  ncRNA          Flavi xrRNA: Accession: RF03547 - General Flavivirus exoribonuclease-resistant RNA element
    940..1008    +  ncRNA          Flavivirus SLIV (fragment): Accession: RF01415 - Flavivirus 3'UTR stem loop IV
   1064..1097    -  protein_bind   loxP: Cre-mediated recombination occurs in the 8-bp core sequence (GCATACAT). Cre recombinase
   1168..1201    -  protein_bind   lox2272: Cre-mediated recombination occurs in the 8-bp core sequence (GGATACTT). lox2272 sites are compatible with each other, but incompatible with loxP or loxN sites (Lee and Saito, 1988). Cre recombinase
   1653..1678    -  polyA_signal   poly(A) signal (fragment): synthetic polyadenylation signal
   1709..1777    +  CDS            large T antigen (fragment): large T antigen from SV40 (simian virus 40)
   1800..1930    +  polyA_signal   SV40 poly(A) signal: SV40 polyadenylation signal
   1971..2026    -  polyA_signal   β-globin poly(A) signal: rabbit β-globin polyadenylation signal (Gil and Proudfoot, 1987)
   2074..2113    -  intron         β-globin intron (fragment): intron from rabbit β-globin gene
   2133..2166    +  protein_bind   loxP: Cre-mediated recombination occurs in the 8-bp core sequence (GCATACAT). Cre recombinase
   2179..2222    -  intron         β-globin intron (fragment): intron from rabbit β-globin gene
   2237..2270    +  protein_bind   lox2272: Cre-mediated recombination occurs in the 8-bp core sequence (GGATACTT). lox2272 sites are compatible with each other, but incompatible with loxP or loxN sites (Lee and Saito, 1988). Cre recombinase
   2385..3509    -  CDS            TK: KITH_HHV1 - Also known as UL23. Experimental evidence at protein level: Swiss-Prot protein existence level 1. Catalyzes the transfer of the gamma-phospho group of ATP to thymidine to generate dTMP in the salvage pathway of pyrimidine synthesis. The dTMP serves as a substrate for DNA polymerase during viral DNA replication. Allows the virus to be reactivated and to grow in non-proliferative cells lacking a high concentration of phosphorylated nucleic acid precursors. From Human herpesvirus 1 (HHV-1) (Human herpes simplex virus 1). Used in molecular biology as a selectable marker to identify tra
   3510..3533    -  CDS            P2A (fragment): 2A peptide from porcine teschovirus-1 polyprotein Eukaryotic ribosomes fail to insert a peptide bond between the Gly and Pro residues, yielding separate polypeptides.
   3576..4172    -  CDS            pac: PUAC_STRAD - Protein predicted: Swiss-Prot protein existence level 4. Detoxification of puromycin. From Streptomyces alboniger.
   4199..5380    -  promoter       EF-1α promoter: strong constitutive promoter for human elongation factor EF-1α
   5457..6029    +  misc_feature   IRES: internal ribosome entry site (IRES) of the encephalomyocarditis virus (EMCV)
   6037..6555    +  CDS            LUCI_OPLGR (fragment): Experimental evidence at protein level: Swiss-Prot protein existence level 1. Catalytic subunit of oplophorus-luciferin 2-monooxygenase. Oxidoreductase that converts coelenterazine (the oplophorus luciferin) to coelenteramide under emission of blue light with a maximum at 454 nm. Is also active with bisdeoxycoelenterazine. From Oplophorus gracilirostris (Luminous shrimp).
   6696..6795    +  ncRNA          HCV X3: Accession: RF00481 - Hepatitis C virus 3'X element
   6816..6837    +  misc_feature   MCS (fragment): pUC18/19 multiple cloning site
   7051..7072    +  misc_feature   MCS (fragment): pUC18/19 multiple cloning site
   7401..7419    -  promoter       T3 promoter: promoter for bacteriophage T3 RNA polymerase
   7464..7480    -  protein_bind   lac operator: The lac repressor binds to the lac operator to inhibit transcription in E. coli. This inhibition can be relieved by adding lactose or isopropyl-β-D-thiogalactopyranoside (IPTG). lac repressor encoded by lacI
   7488..7518    -  promoter       lac promoter: promoter for the E. coli lac operon
   7533..7554    -  protein_bind   CAP binding site: CAP binding activates transcription in the presence of cAMP. E. coli catabolite activator protein
   7567..7659    -  CDS            lacI (fragment): lac repressor; lacI; The lac repressor binds to the lac operator to inhibit transcription in E. coli. This inhibition can be relieved by adding lactose or isopropyl-β-D-thiogalactopyranoside (IPTG).
   7842..8430    -  rep_origin     ori: high-copy-number ColE1/pMB1/pBR322/pUC origin of replication
   8601..9461    -  CDS            AmpR: β-lactamase; bla; confers resistance to ampicillin, carbenicillin, and related antibiotics
   9462..9566    -  promoter       AmpR promoter: bla
