[The description below was written by a language model from this plasmid's Addgene catalogue record and pLannotate feature annotations shown in this document.]
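Description:
pINSPECT_5'-xrRNA_NLuc_3'-HCV-UTR is an empty cloning backbone built on pBlueScript-KS II (+), intended as a donor template for CRISPR-assisted knock-in of an INSPECT reporter into mammalian genes. It is a high-copy plasmid carrying the ColE1/pUC-type origin, an f1 origin and ampicillin resistance (AmpR with its bla promoter). Remnants of the lacZα/lac promoter region and flanking T7 and T3 promoters serve as sequencing primer sites. No homology arms are present; the record states that locus-specific arms are to be cloned in via BsaI sites.

The payload is designed to sit inside an intron of a target gene and report on its transcription with minimal disturbance of the host transcript. An EMCV IRES drives cap-independent translation of NanoLuc luciferase (annotated as an Oplophorus luciferase fragment). In this "enhanced" version, the reporter cistron is preceded by a flavivirus exoribonuclease-resistant RNA (xrRNA) element, which blocks 5'-to-3' degradation, and followed by the hepatitis C virus 3' UTR (3'X element), both presumably included to stabilise the intron-derived RNA.

Between the xrRNA and the IRES, in the opposite orientation, lies an EF-1α promoter driving puromycin N-acetyltransferase linked through P2A to HSV thymidine kinase. This allows puromycin enrichment of integrants and ganciclovir counter-selection once the cassette has been excised. The catalogue entry describes this cassette as FRT-flanked, but the feature table annotates no FRT sites. It instead shows paired loxP and lox2272 sites around a cluster of polyadenylation signals (synthetic, SV40, rabbit β-globin) and β-globin intron fragments, whose role the record does not explain.
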