Addgene plasmid #197265: pINSPECT_5'-xrRNA_NLuc_3'-HCV-UTR
Purpose: (Empty Backbone) Cloning Backbone for enhanced INSPECT expression (5' xrRNA + 3' HCV-UTR). Encodes for intronic IRES-driven NLuc. Plasmid contains FRT-site flanked PuroR-TK cassette. Clone homology arms via BsaI.
Depositing lab: Gil Westmeyer. Depositing organization: Helmholtz Munich. Publication: Intron-encoded cistronic transcripts for minimally invasive monitoring of coding and non-coding RNAs. Truong DJ, Armbrust N, Geilenkeuser J, Lederer EM, Santl TH, Beyer M, Ittermann S, Steinmassl E, Dyka M, Raffl G, Phlairaharn T, Greisle T, Zivanic M, Grosch M, Drukker M, Westmeyer GG. Nat Cell Biol. 2022 Nov;24(11):1666-1676. doi: 10.1038/s41556-022-00998-6. Epub 2022 Nov 7. PubMed 36344775.
Backbone
  Vector backbone: pBlueScript-KS II (+)
  Backbone size (bp): 9589
  Vector type: Mammalian Expression, CRISPR, Luciferase, Synthetic Biology, Unspecified
  Selectable markers: Puromycin ; HSV-Thymidine kinase for counter selection using Ganciclovir after removal of selection cassette.
Growth in bacteria
  Bacterial resistance: Ampicillin, 100 μg/mL
  Growth temperature: 37°C
  Growth strain: NEB Stable
  Copy number: High Copy
Gene/Insert
  Sequencing primers: 5′ T7; 3′ T3
Terms and licenses: Academic/Nonprofit Terms; Industry Terms: Not Available to Industry
How to cite: pINSPECT_5'-xrRNA_NLuc_3'-HCV-UTR was a gift from Gil Westmeyer (Addgene plasmid # 197265 ; http://n2t.net/addgene:197265 ; RRID:Addgene_197265)
